>Addgene plasmid #101660 | pCXN2-FLAG-AT2R-CFP | addgene full sequence | sequence record 199684 | Addgene NGS Result
GTCGACATTGATTATTGACTAGTTATTAATAGTAATCAATTACGGGGTCATTAGTTCATAGCCCATATAT
GGAGTTCCGCGTTACATAACTTACGGTAAATGGCCCGCCTGGCTGACCGCCCAACGACCCCCGCCCATTG
ACGTCAATAATGACGTATGTTCCCATAGTAACGCCAATAGGGACTTTCCATTGACGTCAATGGGTGGAGT
ATTTACGGTAAACTGCCCACTTGGCAGTACATCAAGTGTATCATATGCCAAGTACGCCCCCTATTGACGT
CAATGACGGTAAATGGCCCGCCTGGCATTATGCCCAGTACATGACCTTATGGGACTTTCCTACTTGGCAG
TACATCTACGTATTAGTCATCGCTATTACCATGGTCGAGGTGAGCCCCACGTTCTGCTTCACTCTCCCCA
TCTCCCCCCCCTCCCCACCCCCAATTTTGTATTTATTTATTTTTTAATTATTTTGTGCAGCGATGGGGGC
GGGGGGGGGGGGGGCGCGCGCCAGGCGGGGCGGGGCGGGGGCGAGGGCGGGGCGGGGCGAGGCGGAGAGG
TGCGGCGGCAGCCAATCAGAGCGGCGCGCTCCGAAAGTTTCCTTTTATGGCGAGGCGGCGGCGGCGGCGG
CCCTATAAAAAGCGAAGCGCGCGGCGGGCGGGAGTCGCTGCGTTGCCTTCGCCCCGTGCCCCGCTCCGCG
CCGCCTCGCGCCGCCCGCCCCGGCTCTGACTGACCGCGTTACTCCCACAGGTGAGCGGGCGGGACGGCCC
TTCTCCTCCGGGCTGTAATTAGCGCTTGGTTTAATGACGGCTCGTTTCTTTTCTGTGGCTGCGTGAAAGC
CTTAAAGGGCTCCGGGAGGGCCCTTTGTGCGGGGGGGAGCGGCTCGGGGGGTGCGTGCGTGTGTGTGTGC
GTGGGGAGCGCCGCGTGCGGCCCGCGCTGCCCGGCGGCTGTGAGCGCTGCGGGCGCGGCGCGGGGCTTTG
TGCGCTCCGCGTGTGCGCGAGGGGAGCGCGGCCGGGGGCGGTGCCCCGCGGTGCGGGGGGGCTGCGAGGG
GAACAAAGGCTGCGTGCGGGGTGTGTGCGTGGGGGGGTGAGCAGGGGGTGTGGGCGCGGCGGTCGGGCTG
TAACCCCCCCCTGCACCCCCCTCCCCGAGTTGCTGAGCACGGCCCGGCTTCGGGTGCGGGGCTCCGTGCG
GGGCGTGGCGCGGGGCTCGCCGTGCCGGGCGGGGGGTGGCGGCAGGTGGGGGTGCCGGGCGGGGCGGGGC
CGCCTCGGGCCGGGGAGGGCTCGGGGGAGGGGCGCGGCGGCCCCCGGAGCGCCGGCGGCTGTCGAGGCGC
GGCGAGCCGCAGCCATTGCCTTTTATGGTAATCGTGCGAGAGGGCGCAGGGACTTCCTTTGTCCCAAATC
TGTGCGGAGCCGAAATCTGGGAGGCGCCGCCGCACCCCCTCTAGCGGGCGCGGGGCGAAGCGGTGCGGCG
CCGGCAGGAAGGAAATGGGCGGGGAGGGCCTTCGTGCGTCGCCGCGCCGCCGTCCCCTTCTCCCTCTCCA
GCCTCGGGGCTGTCCGCGGGGGGACGGCTGCCTTCGGGGGGGACGGGGCAGGGCGGGGTTCGGCTTCTGG
CGTGTGACCGGCGGCTCTAGAGCCTCTGCTAACCATGTTCATGCCTTCTTCTTTTTCCTACAGCTCCTGG
GCAACGTGCTGGTTATTGTGCTGTCTCATCATTTTGGCAAAGAATTCACCATGGACTACAAAGACGATGA
CGACAAGAAGGGCAACTCCACCCTTGCCACTACTAGCAAAAACATTACCAGCGGTCTTCACTTCGGGCTT
GTGAACATCTCTGGCAACAATGAGTCTACCTTGAACTGTTCACAGAAACCATCAGATAAGCATTTAGATG
CAATTCCTATTCTTTACTACATTATATTTGTAATTGGATTTCTGGTCAATATTGTCGTGGTTACACTGTT
TTGTTGTCAAAAGGGTCCTAAAAAGGTTTCTAGCATATACATCTTCAACCTCGCTGTGGCTGATTTACTC
CTTTTGGCTACTCTTCCTCTATGGGCAACCTATTATTCTTATAGATATGACTGGCTCTTTGGACCTGTGA
TGTGCAAAGTTTTTGGTTCTTTTCTTACCCTGAACATGTTTGCAAGCATTTTTTTTATCACCTGCATGAG
TGTTGATAGGTACCAATCTGTCATCTACCCCTTTCTGTCTCAAAGAAGAAATCCCTGGCAAGCATCTTAT
ATAGTTCCCCTTGTTTGGTGTATGGCCTGTTTGTCCTCATTGCCAACATTTTATTTTCGAGACGTCAGAA
CCATTGAATACTTAGGAGTGAATGCTTGCATTATGGCTTTCCCACCTGAGAAATATGCCCAATGGTCAGC
TGGGATTGCCTTAATGAAAAATATCCTTGGTTTTATTATCCCTTTAATATTCATAGCAACATGCTATTTT
GGAATTAGAAAACACTTACTGAAGACGAATAGCTATGGGAAGAACAGGATAACCCGTGACCAAGTCCTGA
AGATGGCAGCTGCTGTTGTTCTGGCCTTCATCATTTGCTGGCTTCCCTTCCATGTTCTGACCTTCCTGGA
TGCTCTGGCCTGGATGGGTGTCATTAATAGCTGCGAAGTTATAGCAGTCATTGACCTGGCACTTCCTTTT
GCCATCCTCTTGGGATTCACCAACAGCTGCGTTAATCCGTTTCTGTATTGTTTTGTTGGAAACCGGTTCC
AACAGAAGCTCCGCAGTGTGTTTAGGGTTCCAATTACTTGGCTCCAAGGGAAAAGAGAGAGTATGTCTTG
CCGGAAAAGCAGTTCTCTTAGAGAAATGGAGACCTTTGTGTCTTGCGGCCGCATGGTGAGCAAGGGCGAG
GAGCTGTTCACCGGGGTGGTGCCCATCCTGGTCGAGCTGGACGGCGACGTAAACGGCCACAGGTTCAGCG
TGTCCGGCGAGGGCGAGGGCGATGCCACCTACGGCAAGCTGACCCTGAAGTTCATCTGCACCACCGGCAA
GCTGCCCGTGCCCTGGCCCACCCTCGTGACCACCCTGACCTGGGGCGTGCAGTGCTTCAGCCGCTACCCC
GACCACATGAAGCAGCACGACTTCTTCAAGTCCGCCATGCCCGAAGGCTACGTCCAGGAGCGTACCATCT
TCTTCAAGGACGACGGCAACTACAAGACCCGCGCCGAGGTGAAGTTCGAGGGCGACACCCTGGTGAACCG
CATCGAGCTGAAGGGCATCGACTTCAAGGAGGACGGCAACATCCTGGGGCACAAGCTGGAGTACAACTAC
ATCAGCCACAACGTCTATATCACCGCCGACAAGCAGAAGAACGGCATCAAGGCCCACTTCAAGATCCGCC
ACAACATCGAGGACGGCGGCGTGCAGCTCGCCGACCACTACCAGCAGAACACCCCCATCGGCGACGGCCC
CGTGCTGCTGCCCGACAACCACTACCTGAGCACCCAGTCCGCCCTGAGCAAAGACCCCAACGAGAAGCGC
GATCACATGGTCCTGCTGGAGTTCGTGACCGCCGCCGGGATCACTCTCGGCATGGACGAGCTGTAGATCT
TTTTCCCTCTGCCAAAAATTATGGGGACATCATGAAGCCCCTTGAGCATCTGACTTCTGGCTAATAAAGG
AAATTTATTTTCATTGCAATAGTGTGTTGGAATTTTTTGTGTCTCTCACTCGGAAGGACATATGGGAGGG
CAAATCATTTAAAACATCAGAATGAGTATTTGGTTTAGAGTTTGGCAACATATGCCCATATGCTGGCTGC
CATGAACAAAGGTTGGCTATAAAGAGGTCATCAGTATATGAAACAGCCCCCTGCTGTCCATTCCTTATTC
CATAGAAAAGCCTTGACTTGAGGTTAGATTTTTTTTATATTTTGTTTTGTGTTATTTTTTTCTTTAACAT
CCCTAAAATTTTCCTTACATGTTTTACTAGCCAGATTTTTCCTCCTCTCCTGACTACTCCCAGTCATAGC
TGTCCCTCTTCTCTTATGGAGATCCCTCGACCTGCAGCCCAAGCTTGGCGTAATCATGGTCATAGCTGTT
TCCTGTGTGAAATTGTTATCCGCTCACAATTCCACACAACATACGAGCCGGAAGCATAAAGTGTAAAGCC
TGGGGTGCCTAATGAGTGAGCTAACTCACATTAATTGCGTTGCGCTCACTGCCCGCTTTCCAGTCGGGAA
ACCTGTCGTGCCAGCGGATCCGCATCTCAATTAGTCAGCAACCATAGTCCCGCCCCTAACTCCGCCCATC
CCGCCCCTAACTCCGCCCAGTTCCGCCCATTCTCCGCCCCATGGCTGACTAATTTTTTTTATTTATGCAG
AGGCCGAGGCCGCCTCGGCCTCTGAGCTATTCCAGAAGTAGTGAGGAGGCTTTTTTGGAGGCCTAGGCTT
TTGCAAAAAGCTAACTTGTTTATTGCAGCTTATAATGGTTACAAATAAAGCAATAGCATCACAAATTTCA
CAAATAAAGCATTTTTTTCACTGCATTCTAGTTGTGGTTTGTCCAAACTCATCAATGTATCTTATCATGT
CTGGATCCGCTGCATTAATGAATCGGCCAACGCGCGGGGAGAGGCGGTTTGCGTATTGGGCGCTCTTCCG
CTTCCTCGCTCACTGACTCGCTGCGCTCGGTCGTTCGGCTGCGGCGAGCGGTATCAGCTCACTCAAAGGC
GGTAATACGGTTATCCACAGAATCAGGGGATAACGCAGGAAAGAACATGTGAGCAAAAGGCCAGCAAAAG
GCCAGGAACCGTAAAAAGGCCGCGTTGCTGGCGTTTTTCCATAGGCTCCGCCCCCCTGACGAGCATCACA
AAAATCGACGCTCAAGTCAGAGGTGGCGAAACCCGACAGGACTATAAAGATACCAGGCGTTTCCCCCTGG
AAGCTCCCTCGTGCGCTCTCCTGTTCCGACCCTGCCGCTTACCGGATACCTGTCCGCCTTTCTCCCTTCG
GGAAGCGTGGCGCTTTCTCATAGCTCACGCTGTAGGTATCTCAGTTCGGTGTAGGTCGTTCGCTCCAAGC
TGGGCTGTGTGCACGAACCCCCCGTTCAGCCCGACCGCTGCGCCTTATCCGGTAACTATCGTCTTGAGTC
CAACCCGGTAAGACACGACTTATCGCCACTGGCAGCAGCCACTGGTAACAGGATTAGCAGAGCGAGGTAT
GTAGGCGGTGCTACAGAGTTCTTGAAGTGGTGGCCTAACTACGGCTACACTAGAAGAACAGTATTTGGTA
TCTGCGCTCTGCTGAAGCCAGTTACCTTCGGAAAAAGAGTTGGTAGCTCTTGATCCGGCAAACAAACCAC
CGCTGGTAGCGGTGGTTTTTTTGTTTGCAAGCAGCAGATTACGCGCAGAAAAAAAGGATCTCAAGAAGAT
CCTTTGATCTTTTCTACGGGGTCTGACGCTCAGTGGAACGAAAACTCACGTTAAGGGATTTTGGTCATGA
GATTATCAAAAAGGATCTTCACCTAGATCCTTTTAAATTAAAAATGAAGTTTTAAATCAATCTAAAGTAT
ATATGAGTAAACTTGGTCTGACAGTTACCAATGCTTAATCAGTGAGGCACCTATCTCAGCGATCTGTCTA
TTTCGTTCATCCATAGTTGCCTGACTCCCCGTCGTGTAGATAACTACGATACGGGAGGGCTTACCATCTG
GCCCCAGTGCTGCAATGATACCGCGAGACCCACGCTCACCGGCTCCAGATTTATCAGCAATAAACCAGCC
AGCCGGAAGGGCCGAGCGCAGAAGTGGTCCTGCAACTTTATCCGCCTCCATCCAGTCTATTAATTGTTGC
CGGGAAGCTAGAGTAAGTAGTTCGCCAGTTAATAGTTTGCGCAACGTTGTTGCCATTGCTACAGGCATCG
TGGTGTCACGCTCGTCGTTTGGTATGGCTTCATTCAGCTCCGGTTCCCAACGATCAAGGCGAGTTACATG
ATCCCCCATGTTGTGCAAAAAAGCGGTTAGCTCCTTCGGTCCTCCGATCGTTGTCAGAAGTAAGTTGGCC
GCAGTGTTATCACTCATGGTTATGGCAGCACTGCATAATTCTCTTACTGTCATGCCATCCGTAAGATGCT
TTTCTGTGACTGGTGAGTACTCAACCAAGTCATTCTGAGAATAGTGTATGCGGCGACCGAGTTGCTCTTG
CCCGGCGTCAATACGGGATAATACCGCGCCACATAGCAGAACTTTAAAAGTGCTCATCATTGGAAAACGT
TCTTCGGGGCGAAAACTCTCAAGGATCTTACCGCTGTTGAGATCCAGTTCGATGTAACCCACTCGTGCAC
CCAACTGATCTTCAGCATCTTTTACTTTCACCAGCGTTTCTGGGTGAGCAAAAACAGGAAGGCAAAATGC
CGCAAAAAAGGGAATAAGGGCGACACGGAAATGTTGAATACTCATACTCTTCCTTTTTCAATATTATTGA
AGCATTTATCAGGGTTATTGTCTCATGAGCGGATACATATTTGAATGTATTTAGAAAAATAAACAAATAG
GGGTTCCGCGCACATTTCCCCGAAAAGTGCCACCTGGGTCGAGCAGTGTGGTTTTCAAGAGGAAGCAAAA
AGCCTCTCCACCCAGGCCTGGAATGTTTCCACCCAATGTCGAGCAGTGTGGTTTTGCAAGAGGAAGCAAA
AAGCCTCTCCACCCAGGCCTGGAATGTTTCCACCCAATGTCGAGCAAACCCCGCCCAGCGTCTTGTCATT
GGCGAATTAATTCGAACACGCAGATGCAGTCGGGGCGGCGCGGTCCCAGGTCCACTTCGCATATTAAGGT
GACGCGTGTGGCCTCGAACACCGAGCGACCCTGCAGCCAATATGGGATCGGCCATTGAACAAGATGGATT
GCACGCAGGTTCTCCGGCCGCTTGGGTGGAGAGGCTATTCGGCTATGACTGGGCACAACAGACAATCGGC
TGCTCTGATGCCGCCGTGTTCCGGCTGTCAGCGCAGGGGCGCCCGGTTCTTTTTGTCAAGACCGACCTGT
CCGGTGCCCTGAATGAACTGCAGGACGAGGCAGCGCGGCTATCGTGGCTGGCCACGACGGGCGTTCCTTG
CGCAGCTGTGCTCGACGTTGTCACTGAAGCGGGAAGGGACTGGCTGCTATTGGGCGAAGTGCCGGGGCAG
GATCTCCTGTCATCTCACCTTGCTCCTGCCGAGAAAGTATCCATCATGGCTGATGCAATGCGGCGGCTGC
ATACGCTTGATCCGGCTACCTGCCCATTCGACCACCAAGCGAAACATCGCATCGAGCGAGCACGTACTCG
GATGGAAGCCGGTCTTGTCGATCAGGATGATCTGGACGAAGAGCATCAGGGGCTCGCGCCAGCCGAACTG
TTCGCCAGGCTCAAGGCGCGCATGCCCGACGGCGATGATCTCGTCGTGACCCATGGCGATGCCTGCTTGC
CGAATATCATGGTGGAAAATGGCCGCTTTTCTGGATTCATCGACTGTGGCCGGCTGGGTGTGGCGGACCG
CTATCAGGACATAGCGTTGGCTACCCGTGATATTGCTGAAGAGCTTGGCGGCGAATGGGCTGACCGCTTC
CTCGTGCTTTACGGTATCGCCGCTCCCGATTCGCAGCGCATCGCCTTCTATCGCCTTCTTGACGAGTTCT
TCTGAGGGGATCGGCAATAAAAAGACAGAATAAAACGCACGGGTGTTGGGTCGTTTGTTCGGATCC
Features (pLannotate 1.2.2; 22 found; start..end, strand, type, name):
      4..383     +  enhancer       CMV enhancer: human cytomegalovirus immediate early enhancer
    385..660     +  promoter       chicken β-actin promoter: No description available
    661..1673    +  intron         chimeric intron: chimera between introns from chicken β-actin and rabbit β-globin
   1671..1730    +  CDS            HBB (fragment): HBB_LEPEU - Experimental evidence at protein level: Swiss-Prot protein existence level 1. Involved in oxygen transport from the lung to the various peripheral tissues. From Lepus europaeus (European hare).
   1733..1753    +  CDS            3xFLAG (fragment): three tandem FLAG® epitope tags
   1758..2843    +  CDS            AGTR2: AGTR2_HUMAN - Experimental evidence at protein level: Swiss-Prot protein existence level 1. Receptor for angiotensin II. Cooperates with MTUS1 to inhibit ERK2 activation and cell proliferation. From Homo sapiens (Human).
   2853..3565    +  CDS            CFP (fragment): cyan variant of GFP mammalian codon-optimized
   3633..3688    +  polyA_signal   β-globin poly(A) signal: rabbit β-globin polyadenylation signal (Gil and Proudfoot, 1987)
   4073..4089    -  protein_bind   lac operator: The lac repressor binds to the lac operator to inhibit transcription in E. coli. This inhibition can be relieved by adding lactose or isopropyl-β-D-thiogalactopyranoside (IPTG). lac repressor encoded by lacI
   4097..4127    -  promoter       lac promoter: promoter for the E. coli lac operon
   4142..4163    -  protein_bind   CAP binding site: CAP binding activates transcription in the presence of cAMP. E. coli catabolite activator protein
   4176..4215    -  CDS            lacI (fragment): lac repressor; lacI; The lac repressor binds to the lac operator to inhibit transcription in E. coli. This inhibition can be relieved by adding lactose or isopropyl-β-D-thiogalactopyranoside (IPTG).
   4222..4244    +  promoter       SV40 promoter (fragment): SV40 enhancer and early promoter
   4268..4403    +  rep_origin     SV40 ori: SV40 origin of replication
   4423..4557    +  polyA_signal   SV40 poly(A) signal: SV40 polyadenylation signal
   4559..4613    -  CDS            lacI (fragment): lac repressor; lacI; The lac repressor binds to the lac operator to inhibit transcription in E. coli. This inhibition can be relieved by adding lactose or isopropyl-β-D-thiogalactopyranoside (IPTG).
   4796..5384    -  rep_origin     ori: high-copy-number ColE1/pMB1/pBR322/pUC origin of replication
   5555..6415    -  CDS            AmpR: β-lactamase; bla; confers resistance to ampicillin, carbenicillin, and related antibiotics
   6416..6520    -  promoter       AmpR promoter: bla
   6695..6827    +  promoter       HSV TK promoter (fragment): herpes simplex virus thymidine kinase promoter
   6832..7635    +  CDS            NeoR/KanR: aminoglycoside phosphotransferase from Tn5; aph(3')-II (or nptII); confers resistance to neomycin, kanamycin, and G418 (Geneticin®)
   7642..7690    +  polyA_signal   HSV TK poly(A) signal: herpes simplex virus thymidine kinase polyadenylation signal (Cole and Stacy, 1985)
