[The description below was written by a language model from this plasmid's Addgene catalogue record and pLannotate feature annotations shown in this document.]
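Description:
pCXN2-FLAG-AT2R-CFP is a mammalian expression plasmid built on the pCXN2 backbone that produces the human angiotensin II type 2 receptor (AT2R, gene AGTR2) carrying an N-terminal FLAG epitope and a C-terminal cyan fluorescent protein (ECFP). Transcription is driven by the CAG promoter, annotated here as its three usual components: the human cytomegalovirus immediate-early enhancer, the chicken β-actin promoter, and a chimeric chicken β-actin/rabbit β-globin intron, an arrangement that gives strong, broadly active expression in mammalian cells. The FLAG sequence was introduced with the insert at the EcoRI cloning site, the receptor coding region follows, and the 3′ NotI junction joins it to the backbone-encoded CFP. The short match annotated as a 3xFLAG fragment is consistent with a single FLAG unit. A rabbit β-globin polyadenylation signal terminates the transcript.

For propagation in E. coli the plasmid carries a high-copy ColE1/pUC-type origin and the β-lactamase gene for ampicillin selection. A separate cassette with an HSV thymidine kinase promoter fragment, the Tn5 neomycin phosphotransferase gene and the HSV TK poly(A) signal allows G418 selection of stably transfected mammalian cells. An SV40 origin is also present, which can support episomal replication in cells expressing large T antigen. Residual lac promoter/operator and lacI fragments are backbone remnants. The sequenced record is 7,696 nt, slightly shorter than the catalogued size of 7,840 bp.

The fusion permits antibody detection via the extracellular-facing FLAG tag and live-cell visualisation through CFP. The associated publication concerns how the type 2 receptor attenuates type 1 receptor signalling, though the record does not detail specific assays.
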