Addgene plasmid #101660: pCXN2-FLAG-AT2R-CFP
Purpose: Expresses AT2R with FLAG tag and CFP in mammalian cells.
Depositing lab: Yusuke Ohba. Publication: Attenuation of ligand-induced activation of angiotensin II type 1 receptor signaling by the type 2 receptor via protein kinase C. Inuzuka T, Fujioka Y, Tsuda M, Fujioka M, Satoh AO, Horiuchi K, Nishide S, Nanbo A, Tanaka S, Ohba Y. Sci Rep. 2016 Feb 9;6:21613. doi: 10.1038/srep21613. PubMed 26857745.
Backbone
  Vector backbone: pCXN2
  Total vector size (bp): 7840
  Vector type: Mammalian Expression
  Selectable markers: Neomycin (select with G418)
Growth in bacteria
  Bacterial resistance: Ampicillin, 100 μg/mL
  Growth temperature: 37°C
  Growth strain: DH5alpha
  Growth instructions: DH5alpha is also a suitable growth strain.
  Copy number: Unknown
Gene/Insert
  Gene/Insert name: Angiotensin II type 2 receptor (alt names: AT2R; AGTR2)
  Species: H. sapiens (human)
  Insert size (bp): 1124
  GenBank ID: NM_000686.4
  Entrez Gene: AGTR2 (a.k.a. AT2, ATGR2, MRX88)
  Promoter: CAG promoter
  Tag / fusion protein: FLAG (N terminal on insert); ECFP (C terminal on backbone)
  Cloning method: Restriction Enzyme; 5′ cloning site EcoRI (with FLAG tag) (not destroyed); 3′ cloning site NotI (not destroyed)
  Sequencing primers: 5′ unknown; 3′ unknown
Terms and licenses: Academic/Nonprofit Terms; Industry Terms: Not Available to Industry
How to cite: pCXN2-FLAG-AT2R-CFP was a gift from Yusuke Ohba (Addgene plasmid # 101660 ; http://n2t.net/addgene:101660 ; RRID:Addgene_101660)
